Addgene plasmid #45946: pU6-BbsI-chiRNA
Purpose: Plasmid for expression of chiRNA under the control of the Drosophila snRNA:U6:96Ab promoter.
Depositing lab: Melissa Harrison & Kate O'Connor-Giles & Jill Wildonger. Depositing organization: University of Wisconsin, Madison. Publication: Genome engineering of Drosophila with the CRISPR RNA-guided Cas9 nuclease. Gratz SJ, Cummings AM, Nguyen JN, Hamm DC, Donohue LK, Harrison MM, Wildonger J, O'Connor-Giles KM. Genetics. 2013 May 24. 10.1534/genetics.113.152710 PubMed 23709638.
Backbone
  Vector backbone: pBS-SK(+)
  Backbone manufacturer: Agilent
  Backbone size w/o insert (bp): 2958
  Total vector size (bp): 3458
  Vector type: Insect Expression, CRISPR
Growth in bacteria
  Bacterial resistance: Ampicillin, 100 μg/mL
  Growth temperature: 37°C
  Growth strain: DH5alpha
  Copy number: High Copy
Gene/Insert
  Gene/Insert name: U6-BbsI-chiRNA (alt names: U6-SpchiRNA; CRISPR chiRNA)
  Insert size (bp): 500
  Promoter: Dm-snRNA:U6:96Ab
  Cloning method: Restriction Enzyme; 5′ cloning site EcoRV (destroyed during cloning); 3′ cloning site EvoRV (destroyed during cloning)
  Sequencing primers: 5′ T7; 3′ T3
Resource information
  A portion of this plasmid was derived from a plasmid made by: Feng Zhang, Broad Institute, MIT
Terms and licenses: Academic/Nonprofit Terms; Industry Terms: Not Available to Industry
Depositor comments: For more information on FlyCRISPR plasmids please refer to: https://www.addgene.org/browse/article/6834/. Plasmid 51019: pDsRed-attP (www.addgene.org/51019) can be for generating dsDNA donors for homology-directed repair to replace genes or other genomic sequence with an attP docking site. Please note the F1 ori is in the (+) orientation, rather than the (-) orientation shown in the assembled full sequence.
How to cite: pU6-BbsI-chiRNA was a gift from Melissa Harrison & Kate O'Connor-Giles & Jill Wildonger (Addgene plasmid # 45946 ; http://n2t.net/addgene:45946 ; RRID:Addgene_45946)
