[The description below was written by a language model from this plasmid's Addgene catalogue record and pLannotate feature annotations shown in this document.]
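Description:
pU6-BbsI-chiRNA is a small (about 3.5 kb) guide RNA expression plasmid for CRISPR genome engineering in Drosophila, built on the pBluescript SK(+) backbone. It is propagated in E. coli as a high-copy plasmid through its ColE1/pUC-type origin and selected with ampicillin via the β-lactamase gene. The backbone also carries an f1 phage origin; the depositors note that it lies in the (+) orientation rather than the orientation shown in the assembled sequence. Remnants of the pBluescript lac promoter/operator and lacZα region flank the cloning site, along with T7 and T3 promoters that serve as sequencing primer sites.

The roughly 500 bp insert was placed into the EcoRV site of the polylinker, destroying the site at both junctions and splitting the MCS into two fragments. It consists of a Drosophila RNA polymerase III U6 snRNA promoter, recorded by the depositors as snRNA:U6:96Ab and labelled dU6-2 by the automated annotation, followed by a short gap and then the Streptococcus pyogenes Cas9 guide RNA scaffold. As the name indicates, that gap holds BbsI cloning sites, although they are not annotated in the feature table. BbsI is a type IIS enzyme, so digestion allows annealed oligonucleotides encoding a target-specific spacer to be ligated directly upstream of the scaffold, producing a complete chimeric RNA (chiRNA) transcribed from the U6 promoter. Part of the cassette derives from an earlier CRISPR plasmid made by another laboratory.

The plasmid encodes no Cas9, so the nuclease must be supplied separately. It belongs to the flyCRISPR toolkit and can be paired with donor templates, such as a dsDNA donor vector mentioned by the depositors, for homology-directed replacement of genomic sequence.
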