Features (pLannotate 1.2.2; 15 found; start..end, strand, type, name):
    100..118     +  promoter       T7 promoter: promoter for bacteriophage T7 RNA polymerase
    127..171     -  misc_feature   MCS (fragment): pBluescript multiple cloning site
    172..571     +  promoter       dU6-2 promoter: RNA polymerase III promoter for Drosophila U6-2 snRNA (Das et al., 1987)
    590..665     +  misc_RNA       gRNA scaffold: guide RNA scaffold for the Streptococcus pyogenes CRISPR/Cas9 system
    671..734     -  misc_feature   MCS (fragment): pBluescript multiple cloning site
    747..765     -  promoter       T3 promoter: promoter for bacteriophage T3 RNA polymerase
    810..826     -  protein_bind   lac operator: The lac repressor binds to the lac operator to inhibit transcription in E. coli. This inhibition can be relieved by adding lactose or isopropyl-β-D-thiogalactopyranoside (IPTG). lac repressor encoded by lacI
    834..864     -  promoter       lac promoter: promoter for the E. coli lac operon
    879..900     -  protein_bind   CAP binding site: CAP binding activates transcription in the presence of cAMP. E. coli catabolite activator protein
    913..1005    -  CDS            lacI (fragment): lac repressor; lacI; The lac repressor binds to the lac operator to inhibit transcription in E. coli. This inhibition can be relieved by adding lactose or isopropyl-β-D-thiogalactopyranoside (IPTG).
   1188..1776    -  rep_origin     ori: high-copy-number ColE1/pMB1/pBR322/pUC origin of replication
   1947..2807    -  CDS            AmpR: β-lactamase; bla; confers resistance to ampicillin, carbenicillin, and related antibiotics
   2808..2912    -  promoter       AmpR promoter: bla
   2965..3393    -  rep_origin     f1 ori (sequence partly withheld): f1 bacteriophage origin of replication; arrow indicates direction of (+) strand synthesis
   3398..97      -  CDS            lacZα (fragment) (across the origin): LacZα fragment of β-galactosidase; lacZ fragment
>Addgene plasmid #45946 | pU6-BbsI-chiRNA | addgene full sequence | sequence record 242034 | Addgene NGS Result
CGCCAGCTGGCGAAAGGGGGATGTGCTGCAAGGCGATTAAGTTGGGTAACGCCAGGGTTTTCCCAGTCAC
GACGTTGTAAAACGACGGCCAGTGAATTGTAATACGACTCACTATAGGGCGAATTGGGTACCGGGCCCCC
CCTCGAGGTCGACGGTATCGATAAGCTTGATGTTCGACTTGCAGCCTGAAATACGGCACGAGTAGGAAAA
GCCGAGTCAAATGCCGAATGCAGAGTCTCATTACAGCACAATCAACTCAAGAAAAACTCGACACTTTTTT
ACCATTTGCACTTAAATCCTTTTTTATTCGTTATGTATACTTTTTTTGGTCCCTAACCAAAACAAAACCA
AACTCTCTTAGTCGTGCCTCTATATTTAAAACTATCAATTTATTATAGTCAATAAATCGAACTGTGTTTT
CAACAAACGAACAATAGGACACTTTGATTCTAAAGGAAATTTTGAAAATCTTAAGCAGAGGGTTCTTAAG
ACCATTTGCCAATTCTTATAATTCTCAACTGCTCTTTCCTGATGTTGATCATTTATATAGGTATGTTTTC
CTCAATACTTCGGGTCTTCGAGAAGACCTGTTTTAGAGCTAGAAATAGCAAGTTAAAATAAGGCTAGTCC
GTTATCAACTTGAAAAAGTGGCACCGAGTCGGTGCTTTTTTATCGAATTCCTGCAGCCCGGGGGATCCAC
TAGTTCTAGAGCGGCCGCCACCGCGGTGGAGCTCCAGCTTTTGTTCCCTTTAGTGAGGGTTAATTTCGAG
CTTGGCGTAATCATGGTCATAGCTGTTTCCTGTGTGAAATTGTTATCCGCTCACAATTCCACACAACATA
CGAGCCGGAAGCATAAAGTGTAAAGCCTGGGGTGCCTAATGAGTGAGCTAACTCACATTAATTGCGTTGC
GCTCACTGCCCGCTTTCCAGTCGGGAAACCTGTCGTGCCAGCTGCATTAATGAATCGGCCAACGCGCGGG
GAGAGGCGGTTTGCGTATTGGGCGCTCTTCCGCTTCCTCGCTCACTGACTCGCTGCGCTCGGTCGTTCGG
CTGCGGCGAGCGGTATCAGCTCACTCAAAGGCGGTAATACGGTTATCCACAGAATCAGGGGATAACGCAG
GAAAGAACATGTGAGCAAAAGGCCAGCAAAAGGCCAGGAACCGTAAAAAGGCCGCGTTGCTGGCGTTTTT
CCATAGGCTCCGCCCCCCTGACGAGCATCACAAAAATCGACGCTCAAGTCAGAGGTGGCGAAACCCGACA
GGACTATAAAGATACCAGGCGTTTCCCCCTGGAAGCTCCCTCGTGCGCTCTCCTGTTCCGACCCTGCCGC
TTACCGGATACCTGTCCGCCTTTCTCCCTTCGGGAAGCGTGGCGCTTTCTCATAGCTCACGCTGTAGGTA
TCTCAGTTCGGTGTAGGTCGTTCGCTCCAAGCTGGGCTGTGTGCACGAACCCCCCGTTCAGCCCGACCGC
TGCGCCTTATCCGGTAACTATCGTCTTGAGTCCAACCCGGTAAGACACGACTTATCGCCACTGGCAGCAG
CCACTGGTAACAGGATTAGCAGAGCGAGGTATGTAGGCGGTGCTACAGAGTTCTTGAAGTGGTGGCCTAA
CTACGGCTACACTAGAAGAACAGTATTTGGTATCTGCGCTCTGCTGAAGCCAGTTACCTTCGGAAAAAGA
GTTGGTAGCTCTTGATCCGGCAAACAAACCACCGCTGGTAGCGGTGGTTTTTTTGTTTGCAAGCAGCAGA
TTACGCGCAGAAAAAAAGGATCTCAAGAAGATCCTTTGATCTTTTCTACGGGGTCTGACGCTCAGTGGAA
CGAAAACTCACGTTAAGGGATTTTGGTCATGAGATTATCAAAAAGGATCTTCACCTAGATCCTTTTAAAT
TAAAAATGAAGTTTTAAATCAATCTAAAGTATATATGAGTAAACTTGGTCTGACAGTTACCAATGCTTAA
TCAGTGAGGCACCTATCTCAGCGATCTGTCTATTTCGTTCATCCATAGTTGCCTGACTCCCCGTCGTGTA
GATAACTACGATACGGGAGGGCTTACCATCTGGCCCCAGTGCTGCAATGATACCGCGAGACCCACGCTCA
CCGGCTCCAGATTTATCAGCAATAAACCAGCCAGCCGGAAGGGCCGAGCGCAGAAGTGGTCCTGCAACTT
TATCCGCCTCCATCCAGTCTATTAATTGTTGCCGGGAAGCTAGAGTAAGTAGTTCGCCAGTTAATAGTTT
GCGCAACGTTGTTGCCATTGCTACAGGCATCGTGGTGTCACGCTCGTCGTTTGGTATGGCTTCATTCAGC
TCCGGTTCCCAACGATCAAGGCGAGTTACATGATCCCCCATGTTGTGCAAAAAAGCGGTTAGCTCCTTCG
GTCCTCCGATCGTTGTCAGAAGTAAGTTGGCCGCAGTGTTATCACTCATGGTTATGGCAGCACTGCATAA
TTCTCTTACTGTCATGCCATCCGTAAGATGCTTTTCTGTGACTGGTGAGTACTCAACCAAGTCATTCTGA
GAATAGTGTATGCGGCGACCGAGTTGCTCTTGCCCGGCGTCAATACGGGATAATACCGCGCCACATAGCA
GAACTTTAAAAGTGCTCATCATTGGAAAACGTTCTTCGGGGCGAAAACTCTCAAGGATCTTACCGCTGTT
GAGATCCAGTTCGATGTAACCCACTCGTGCACCCAACTGATCTTCAGCATCTTTTACTTTCACCAGCGTT
TCTGGGTGAGCAAAAACAGGAAGGCAAAATGCCGCAAAAAAGGGAATAAGGGCGACACGGAAATGTTGAA
TACTCATACTCTTCCTTTTTCAATATTATTGAAGCATTTATCAGGGTTATTGTCTCATGAGCGGATACAT
ATTTGAATGTATTTAGAAAAATAAACAAATAGGGGTTCCGCGCACATTTCCCCGAAAAGTGCCACCTAAA
TTGTAAGCGTTAATATTTTGTTAAAATTCGCGTTAAATTTTTGTTAAATCAGCTCATTTTTTAACCAATA
GGCCGAAATCGGCAAAATCCCTTATAAATCAAAAGAATAGACCGAGATAGGGT
[37 nt withheld, positions 3064-3100]
AAAGAACGTGGACTCCAACGTCAAAGG
[49 nt withheld, positions 3128-3176]
T
[91 nt withheld, positions 3178-3268]
G
[124 nt withheld, positions 3270-3393]
CCCATTCGCCATTCAGGCTGCGCAACTGTTGGGAAGGGCGATCGGTGCGGGCCTCTTCGCTATTA
