>Addgene plasmid #45946 | pU6-BbsI-chiRNA | addgene partial sequence | sequence record 74586 | M13_pUC_rev
TAACCCTCACTAAAGGGAACAAAAGCTGGAGCTCCACCGCGGTGGCGGCCGCTCTAGAACTAGTGGATCC
CCCGGGCTGCAGGAATTCGATAAAAAAGCACCGACTCGGTGCCACTTTTTCAAGTTGATAACGGACTAGC
CTTATTTTAACTTGCTATTTCTAGCTCTAAAACAGGTCTTCTCGAAGACCCGAAGTATTGAGGAAAACAT
ACCTATATAAATGATCAACATCAGGAAAGAGCAGTTGAGAATTATAAGAATTGGCAAATGGTCTTAAGAA
CCCTCTGCTTAAGATTTTCAAAATTTCCTTTAGAATCAAAGTGTCCTATTGTTCGTTTGTTGAAAACACA
GTTCGATTTATTGACTATAATAAATTGATAGTTTTAAATATAGAGGCACGACTAAGAGAGTTTGGTTTTG
TTTTGGTTAGGGACCAAAAAAAGTATACATAACGAATAAAAAAGGATTTAAGTGCAAATGGTAAAAAAGT
GTCGAGTTTTTCTTGAGTTGATTGTGCTGTAATGAGACTCTGCATTCGGCATTTGACTCGGCTTTTCCTA
CTCGTGCCGTATTTCAGGCTGCAAGTCGAACATCAAGCTTATCGATACCGTCGACCTCGAGGGGGGGCCC
GGTACCCAATTCGCCCTATAGTGAGTCGTATTACAATTCACTGGCCGTCGTTTTACAACGTCGTGACTGG
GAAAACCCTGGCGTTACCCAACTTAATCGCCTTGCAGCACATCCCCCTTTCGCCAGCTGGCGTAATAGCG
AAGAGGCCCGCACCGATCGCCCTTCCCAACAGTTGCGCAGCCTGAATGGCGAATGGGACGCGCCCTGTAG
CGGCGCA
